Addgene plasmid #205685: LAAPZW
Purpose: shRNAmir backbone for RNA interference, with Azurite reporter
Depositing lab: Dapeng Wang. Depositing organization: Shandong Medical and Pharmaceutical University. Publication: miR-AB, a miRNA-based shRNA viral toolkit for multicolor-barcoded multiplex RNAi at a single-cell level. Wang D, Xiu J, Zhao J, Luo J. EMBO Rep. 2022 Apr 5;23(4):e53691. doi: 10.15252/embr.202153691. Epub 2022 Feb 24. PubMed 35201651.
Backbone
  Vector backbone: pLVX-Puro
  Backbone manufacturer: Clontech
  Vector type: Lentiviral
Growth in bacteria
  Bacterial resistance: Ampicillin, 100 μg/mL
  Growth temperature: 37°C
  Growth strain: NEB Stable
  Copy number: High Copy
Gene/Insert
  Gene/Insert name: miR-AB
  Species: Synthetic
  Promoter: AH
  Cloning method: Restriction Enzyme; 5′ cloning site BamHI (unknown if destroyed); 3′ cloning site ApaI (unknown if destroyed)
  Sequencing primers: 3′ PGK Reverse: GCCAGAGGCCACTTGTGTAG
Terms and licenses: Academic/Nonprofit Terms; Industry Terms: Not Available to Industry
How to cite: LAAPZW was a gift from Dapeng Wang (Addgene plasmid # 205685 ; http://n2t.net/addgene:205685 ; RRID:Addgene_205685)
