[The description below was written by a language model from this plasmid's Addgene catalogue record and pLannotate feature annotations shown in this document.]
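Description:
LAAPZW is a lentiviral shRNAmir backbone built on pLVX-Puro and intended for RNA interference with a blue fluorescent readout. It is propagated in E. coli through a high-copy ColE1/pUC-type origin and selected with ampicillin via the β-lactamase gene. Remnants of the lac promoter/operator region and an SV40 poly(A) signal sit in the bacterial backbone. The viral portion carries the usual HIV-1 transfer-vector elements: LTR sequences at both ends, the Ψ packaging signal with an adjoining gag fragment, the Rev response element for Rev-dependent nuclear export of the genomic RNA, and the cPPT/CTS, which aids nuclear import of the reverse-transcribed genome. The nef-derived fragments annotated beside each LTR suggest that fuller LTR sequence is retained there, but the record does not state whether the vector is self-inactivating.

The payload is the synthetic miR-AB cassette, a microRNA-based shRNA scaffold, placed between BamHI and ApaI sites. The catalogue names its promoter only as "AH" and does not define it. The automated annotation leaves most of the region upstream of the scaffold unlabelled, apart from an HTLV-1 LTR-derived segment that may be part of a composite promoter. Only the 3′ miR-30a flanking sequence of the scaffold is annotated, consistent with a miR-30-style context in which a hairpin is processed by the endogenous microRNA pathway. As a backbone, the plasmid is presumably meant to receive user-designed targeting sequences.

Downstream, a mouse PGK promoter independently drives Azurite, followed by a WPRE to enhance transcript expression. No puromycin marker is annotated despite the parental backbone's name. Azurite marks transduced cells, and according to the associated publication this fits a toolkit for colour-barcoded, multiplexed knockdown analysed at the single-cell level.
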