Features (pLannotate 1.2.2; 22 found; start..end, strand, type, name):
    376..633     +  LTR            5' LTR (truncated): truncated 5' long terminal repeat (LTR) from HIV-1
    680..805     +  misc_feature   HIV-1 Ψ: packaging signal of human immunodeficiency virus type 1
    789..1127    +  CDS            HIV-1 gag (fragment): gag protein from human immunodeficiency virus 1; gag
   1302..1535    +  misc_feature   RRE: The Rev response element (RRE) of HIV-1 allows for Rev-dependent mRNA export from the nucleus to the cytoplasm.
   1912..2012    +  CDS            Rev (fragment): human immunodeficiency virus 1 (HIV-1) Rev protein; rev; enhances nuclear export of unspliced and incompletely spliced viral mRNAs
   2027..2142    +  misc_feature   cPPT/CTS: central polypurine tract and central termination sequence of HIV-1 (lacking the first T)
   3692..3958    +  LTR            5' LTR (truncated): truncated 5' long terminal repeat (LTR) from human T-cell leukemia virus (HTLV) type 1
   4903..5026    +  ncRNA          3' miR-30a: sequence downstream of the 71-nt precursor of the human miR-30a microRNA (Zeng et al., 2002) miRNA
   5040..5539    +  promoter       PGK promoter: mouse phosphoglycerate kinase 1 promoter
   5557..6270    +  CDS            Azurite: Azurite is a basic (constitutively fluorescent) blue fluorescent protein published in 2006, derived from Aequorea victoria. It is reported to be a rapidly-maturing weak dimer with low acid sensitivity.
   6282..6869    +  misc_feature   WPRE: woodchuck hepatitis virus posttranscriptional regulatory element
   6883..7281    +  CDS            nef (fragment): NEF_HV1BR - Experimental evidence at protein level: Swiss-Prot protein existence level 1. Extracellular Nef protein targets CD4(+) T-lymphocytes for apoptosis by interacting with CXCR4 surface receptors (PubMed:14990729). From Human immunodeficiency virus type 1 group M subtype B (isolate BRU/LAI) (HIV-1).
   7329..7586    +  LTR            5' LTR (truncated): truncated 5' long terminal repeat (LTR) from HIV-1
   7739..7755    -  protein_bind   lac operator: The lac repressor binds to the lac operator to inhibit transcription in E. coli. This inhibition can be relieved by adding lactose or isopropyl-β-D-thiogalactopyranoside (IPTG). lac repressor encoded by lacI
   7763..7793    -  promoter       lac promoter: promoter for the E. coli lac operon
   7808..7829    -  protein_bind   CAP binding site: CAP binding activates transcription in the presence of cAMP. E. coli catabolite activator protein
   7842..7934    -  CDS            lacI (fragment): lac repressor; lacI; The lac repressor binds to the lac operator to inhibit transcription in E. coli. This inhibition can be relieved by adding lactose or isopropyl-β-D-thiogalactopyranoside (IPTG).
   8117..8705    -  rep_origin     ori: high-copy-number ColE1/pMB1/pBR322/pUC origin of replication
   8876..9736    -  CDS            AmpR: β-lactamase; bla; confers resistance to ampicillin, carbenicillin, and related antibiotics
   9737..9841    -  promoter       AmpR promoter: bla
   9889..10023   +  polyA_signal   SV40 poly(A) signal: SV40 polyadenylation signal
  10190..328     +  CDS            nef (fragment) (across the origin): NEF_HV1BR - Experimental evidence at protein level: Swiss-Prot protein existence level 1. Extracellular Nef protein targets CD4(+) T-lymphocytes for apoptosis by interacting with CXCR4 surface receptors (PubMed:14990729). From Human immunodeficiency virus type 1 group M subtype B (isolate BRU/LAI) (HIV-1).
>Addgene plasmid #205685 | LAAPZW | addgene full sequence | sequence record 409400 | Addgene NGS Result
GGAAGGGCTAATTCACTCCCAAAGAAGACAAGATATCCTTGATCTGTGGATCTACCACACACAAGGCTAC
TTCCCTGATTAGCAGAACTACACACCAGGGCCAGGGGTCAGATATCCACTGACCTTTGGATGGTGCTACA
AGCTAGTACCAGTTGAGCCAGATAAGGTAGAAGAGGCCAATAAAGGAGAGAACACCAGCTTGTTACACCC
TGTGAGCCTGCATGGGATGGATGACCCGGAGAGAGAAGTGTTAGAGTGGAGGTTTGACAGCCGCCTAGCA
TTTCATCACGTGGCCCGAGAGCTGCATCCGGAGTACTTCAAGAACTGCTGATATCGAGCTTGCTACAAGG
GACTTTCCGCTGGGGACTTTCCAGGGAGGCGTGGCCTGGGCGGGACTGGGGAGTGGCGAGCCCTCAGATC
CTGCATATAAGCAGCTGCTTTTTGCCTGTACTGGGTCTCTCTGGTTAGACCAGATCTGAGCCTGGGAGCT
CTCTGGCTAACTAGGGAACCCACTGCTTAAGCCTCAATAAAGCTTGCCTTGAGTGCTTCAAGTAGTGTGT
GCCCGTCTGTTGTGTGACTCTGGTAACTAGAGATCCCTCAGACCCTTTTAGTCAGTGTGGAAAATCTCTA
GCAGTGGCGCCCGAACAGGGACTTGAAAGCGAAAGGGAAACCAGAGGAGCTCTCTCGACGCAGGACTCGG
CTTGCTGAAGCGCGCACGGCAAGAGGCGAGGGGCGGCGACTGGTGAGTACGCCAAAAATTTTGACTAGCG
GAGGCTAGAAGGAGAGAGATGGGTGCGAGAGCGTCAGTATTAAGCGGGGGAGAATTAGATCGCGATGGGA
AAAAATTCGGTTAAGGCCAGGGGGAAAGAAAAAATATAAATTAAAACATATAGTATGGGCAAGCAGGGAG
CTAGAACGATTCGCAGTTAATCCTGGCCTGTTAGAAACATCAGAAGGCTGTAGACAAATACTGGGACAGC
TACAACCATCCCTTCAGACAGGATCAGAAGAACTTAGATCATTATATAATACAGTAGCAACCCTCTATTG
TGTGCATCAAAGGATAGAGATAAAAGACACCAAGGAAGCTTTAGACAAGATAGAGGAAGAGCAAAACAAA
AGTAAGACCACCGCACAGCAAGCGGCCGGCCGCTGATCTTCAGACCTGGAGGAGGAGATATGAGGGACAA
TTGGAGAAGTGAATTATATAAATATAAAGTAGTAAAAATTGAACCATTAGGAGTAGCACCCACCAAGGCA
AAGAGAAGAGTGGTGCAGAGAGAAAAAAGAGCAGTGGGAATAGGAGCTTTGTTCCTTGGGTTCTTGGGAG
CAGCAGGAAGCACTATGGGCGCAGCGTCAATGACGCTGACGGTACAGGCCAGACAATTATTGTCTGGTAT
AGTGCAGCAGCAGAACAATTTGCTGAGGGCTATTGAGGCGCAACAGCATCTGTTGCAACTCACAGTCTGG
GGCATCAAGCAGCTCCAGGCAAGAATCCTGGCTGTGGAAAGATACCTAAAGGATCAACAGCTCCTGGGGA
TTTGGGGTTGCTCTGGAAAACTCATTTGCACCACTGCTGTGCCTTGGAATGCTAGTTGGAGTAATAAATC
TCTGGAACAGATTTGGAATCACACGACCTGGATGGAGTGGGACAGAGAAATTAACAATTACACAAGCTTA
ATACACTCCTTAATTGAAGAATCGCAAAACCAGCAAGAAAAGAATGAACAAGAATTATTGGAATTAGATA
AATGGGCAAGTTTGTGGAATTGGTTTAACATAACAAATTGGCTGTGGTATATAAAATTATTCATAATGAT
AGTAGGAGGCTTGGTAGGTTTAAGAATAGTTTTTGCTGTACTTTCTATAGTGAATAGAGTTAGGCAGGGA
TATTCACCATTATCGTTTCAGACCCACCTCCCAACCCCGAGGGGACCCGACAGGCCCGAAGGAATAGAAG
AAGAAGGTGGAGAGAGAGACAGAGACAGATCCATTCGATTAGTGAACGGATCTCGACGGTATCGCCTTTA
AAAGAAAAGGGGGGATTGGGGGGTACAGTGCAGGGGAAAGAATAGTAGACATAATAGCAACAGACATACA
AACTAAAGAATTACAAAAACAAATTACAAAAATTCAAAATTTTCGGGTTTATTACAGGGACAGCAGAGAT
CCAGTTTATCGATGTTCCATGTCCTTATATGGACTCATCTTTGCCTATTGCGACACACACTCAATGAACA
CCTACTACGCGCTGCAAAGAGCCCCGCAGGCCTGAGGTGCCCCCACCTCACCACTCTTCCTATTTTTGTG
TAAAAATCCAGCTTCTTGTCACCACCTCCAAGGAGGGGGAGGAGGAGGAAGGCAGGTTCCTCTAGGCTGA
GCCGAATGCCCCTCTGTGGTCCCACGCCACTGATCGCTGCATGCCCACCACCTGGGTACACACAGTCTGT
GATTCCCGGAGCAGAACGGACCCTGCCCACCCGGTCTTGTGTGCTACTCAGTGGACAGACCCAAGGCAAG
AAAGGGTGACAAGGACAGGGTCTTCCCAGGCTGGCTTTGAGTTCCTAGCACCGCCCCGCCCCCAATCCTC
TGTGGCACATGGAGTCTTGGTCCCCAGAGTCCCCCAGCGGCCTCCAGATGGTCTGGGAGGGCAGTTCAGC
TGTGGCTGCGCATAGCAGACATACAACGGACGGTGGGCCTAGACCCAGGCTGTGTAGACCCAGCCCCCCC
GCCCCGCAGTGACTAGGTCACCCACTAACGCCCCAGGCCTGGTCTTGGCTGGGCGTGACTGTTACCCTCA
AAAGCAGGCAGCTCCAGGGTAAAAGGTGCCCTGCCCTGTAGAGCCCACCTTCCTTCCCAGGGCTGCGGCT
GGGTAGGTTTGTAGCCTTCATCACGGGCCACCTCCAGCCACTGGACCGCTGGCCCCTGCCCTGTCCTGGG
GAGTGTGGTCCTGCGACTTCTAAGTGGCCGCAAGCCACCTGACTCCCCCAACACCACACTCTACCTCTCA
AGCCCAGGTCTCTCCCTAGTGACCCACCCAGCACATTTAGCTAGCTGAGCCCCACAGCCAGAGGTCCTCA
GGCCCTGCTTTCAGGGCAGTTGCTCTGAAGTCGGCAAGGGGGAGTGACTGCCTGGCCACTCCATGCCCTC
CAAGAGCTCCTTCTGCAGGAGCGTACAGAACCCAGGGCCTTGGCACCCGTGCAGACCCTGGCCCACCCCA
CCTGGGCGCTCAGTGCCCAAGAGATGTCCACAACTAGGATGTCCCGCGGTGGGTGGGGGGCCAGAGAGAC
GGGCAGGCCGGGGGCAGGCCTGGCCATGCGGGGCCGAACCGGGCACTGCCCAGCGTGGGGCGCGGGGGCC
ACGGCGCGCGCCCCCAGCCCCCCGGCCCAGCACCCCAAGGCGGCCAACGCCAAAACTCTCCCTCCTCCTC
TTCCTCAATCTCGCTCTCGCTCTTTTTTTTTTTCGCAAAAGGAGGGGAGAGGGGGTAAAAAAATGCTGCA
CTGTGCGGCGAAGCCGGTGAGTGAGCGGCGCGGGGCCAATCAGCGTGCGCCGTTCCGAAAGTTGCCTTTT
ATGGCTCGAACGGCCGCGGCGGCGCCCTATAAAACCCAGCGGCGCGACGCGCCACCACCGCCGAGACCGC
GTCCGCCCCGCGAGCACAGAGCCTCGCCTTTGCCGATCCGCCGCCCGTCCAGGCTCGCATCTCTCCTTCA
CGCGCCCGCCGCCTTACCTGAGGCCGCCATCCACGCCGGTTGAGTCGCGTTCTGCCGCCTCCCGCCTGTG
GTGCCTCCTGAACTACGTCCGCCGTCTAGGTAAGTTTAGAGCTCAGGTCGAGACCGGGCCTTTGTCCGGC
GCTCCCTTGGAGCCTACCTAGACTCAGCCGGCTCTCCACGCTTTGCCTGACCCTGCTTGCTCAACTCTAC
GTCTTTGTTTCGTTTTCTGTTCTGCGCCGTTACAGATCAGCGCTTCGACTAGGGATAACAGGGTAATTGT
TTGAATGAGGCTTCAGTACTTTACAGAATCGTTGCCTGCACATCTTGGAAACACTTGCTGGGATTACTTC
GACTTCTTAACCCAACAGAAGGCTCGAGAAGGTATATTGCTGTTGACAGGATCCACATTAACAACTTTAA
GTCCAGCAATTTGAGTTAAGGGTGTTGCTCTCAATGATTTCACTAATGGTTCAATTTTTAATTTCTTTTC
TTCTGGTTCAAAATTCAAGTTTCAAGTGAAAGTGTAATATGCACCCATTTCTTTCAATAAATCTTCTAAA
TAGTCCACTAATGTTTTATTTTGTTTTTTACAAAATCAAGCAGCCTCTGCTATCAATATAGAACCTTGTA
TTCCATCTTTATCTCTAGCTGAGTCATCAATTACATATCCATAACTTTCTTCATAAGCAAAAACAAAATT
TAATCCGTTATCTTCTTCTTTAGCAATTTCTCTACCCATTCATTTCAATCCAGTTAAAGTTTTTACAATC
TTAACTCCATATTTTTCCTGAGCGATTCTATCACCCAAATCACTTGTTACAAAACTTGAATATAGAGCCG
GATTTTTTGGAATGCTATTTAAGCGTTTTAGATTTGATAATTTTCAATCAATTAAAATTGGTCCTGTTTG
ATTTCCATCTAATCTTACAAAATGACCATCATGTTTTATTGCCATTCCAAATCTGTCAGCATCTGGGTCA
TTCATAATAATAATATCTGCATCATGTTTAATACCATATTCAAGCGGTATTTTTCATGCAGGATCAAATT
CTGGATTTGGATTTACAACATTTTTCAATGTTTCATCTTCAAATGCACGATCTTCACCCTCAATAACGTT
ATATCCTGATTCACGTAATCTTTTTGGGGTAAATTTAGTTCCTGTTCCATTAACTGCGCTAAAAATAGGG
CCCTGCCTCGGACTTCAAGGGGCTAGAATTCGAGCAATTATCTTGTTTACTAAAACTGAATACCTTGCTA
TCTCTTTGATACATTTTTACAAAGCTGAATTAAAATGGTATAAATTAAATCACTTTTTTCAATTCTACCG
GGTAGGGGAGGCGCTTTTCCCAAGGCAGTCTGGAGCATGCGCTTTAGCAGCCCCGCTGGGCACTTGGCGC
TACACAAGTGGCCTCTGGCCTCGCACACATTCCACATCCACCGGTAGGCGCCAACCGGCTCCGTTCTTTG
GTGGCCCCTTCGCGCCACCTTCTACTCCTCCCCTAGTCAGGAAGTTCCCCCCCGCCCCGCAGCTCGCGTC
GTGCAGGACGTGACAAATGGAAGTAGCACGTCTCACTAGTCTCGTGCAGATGGACAGCACCGCTGAGCAA
TGGAAGCGGGTAGGCCTTTGGGGCAGCGGCCAATAGCAGCTTTGCTCCTTCGCTTTCTGGGCTCAGAGGC
TGGGAAGGGGTGGGTCCGGGGGCGGGCTCAGGGGCGGGCTCAGGGGCGGGGCGGGCGCCCGAAGGTCCTC
CGGAGGCCCGGCATTCTGCACGCTTCAAAAGCGCACGTCTGCCGCGCTGTTCTCCTCTTCCTCATCTCCG
GGCCTTTCGACCTTTAATTAACCACCATGAGCAAAGGCGAAGAGCTGTTCACCGGCGTGGTGCCCATCCT
GGTGGAGCTGGACGGCGACGTGAACGGCCACAAGTTCAGCGTGAGCGGCGAGGGCGAGGGCGACGCCACC
TACGGCAAGCTGACCCTGAAGTTCATCTGCACCACCGGCAAGCTGCCCGTGCCCTGGCCCACCCTGGTGA
CCACCCTGAGCCACGGCGTGCAGTGCTTCAGCCGGTACCCCGACCACATGAAGCAGCACGACTTCTTCAA
GAGCGCCATGCCCGAGGGCTACGTGCAGGAGCGGACCATCTTCTTCAAGGACGACGGCAACTACAAGACC
CGGGCCGAGGTGAAGTTCGAGGGCGACACCCTGGTGAACCGGATCGAGCTGAAGGGCATCGACTTCAAGG
AGGACGGCAACATCCTGGGCCACAAGCTGGAGTACAACTTCAACAGCCACAACATCTACATCATGGCCGA
CAAGCAGAAGAACGGCATCAAGGTGAACTTCAAGATCCGGCACAACATCGAGGACGGCAGCGTGCAGCTG
GCCGACCACTACCAGCAGAACACCCCCATCGGCGACGGCCCCGTGCTGCTGCCCGACAACCACTACCTGA
GCACCCAGAGCGCCCTGAGCAAGGACCCCAACGAGAAGCGGGACCACATGGTGCTGCTGGAGTTCCGGAC
CGCCGCCGGCATCACCCACGGCATGGACGAGCTCTATAAGTAAGTTTAAACATCAACCTCTGGATTACAA
AATTTGTGAAAGATTGACTGGTATTCTTAACTATGTTGCTCCTTTTACGCTATGTGGATACGCTGCTTTA
ATGCCTTTGTATCATGCTATTGCTTCCCGTATGGCTTTCATTTTCTCCTCCTTGTATAAATCCTGGTTGC
TGTCTCTTTATGAGGAGTTGTGGCCCGTTGTCAGGCAACGTGGCGTGGTGTGCACTGTGTTTGCTGACGC
AACCCCCACTGGTTGGGGCATTGCCACCACCTGTCAGCTCCTTTCCGGGACTTTCGCTTTCCCCCTCCCT
ATTGCCACGGCGGAACTCATCGCCGCCTGCCTTGCCCGCTGCTGGACAGGGGCTCGGCTGTTGGGCACTG
ACAATTCCGTGGTGTTGTCGGGGAAGCTGACGTCCTTTCCATGGCTGCTCGCCTGTGTTGCCACCTGGAT
TCTGCGCGGGACGTCCTTCTGCTACGTCCCTTCGGCCCTCAATCCAGCGGACCTTCCTTCCCGCGGCCTG
CTGCCGGCTCTGCGGCCTCTTCCGCGTCTTCGCCTTCGCCCTCAGACGAGTCGGATCTCCCTTTGGGCCG
CCTCCCCGCCTGGCCTGCAGGGGTACCTTTAAGACCAATGACTTACAAGGCAGCTGTAGATCTTAGCCAC
TTTTTAAAAGAAAAGAGGGGACTGGAAGGGCTAATTCACTCCCAACGAAGACAAGATATCCTTGATCTGT
GGATCTACCACACACAAGGCTACTTCCCTGATTAGCAGAACTACACACCAGGGCCAGGGGTCAGATATCC
ACTGACCTTTGGATGGTGCTACAAGCTAGTACCAGTTGAGCCAGATAAGGTAGAAGAGGCCAATAAAGGA
GAGAACACCAGCTTGTTACACCCTGTGAGCCTGCATGGGATGGATGACCCGGAGAGAGAAGTGTTAGAGT
GGAGGTTTGACAGCCGCCTAGCATTTCATCACGTGGCCCGAGAGCTGCATCCGGAGTACTTCAAGAACTG
CTGATATCGAGCTTGCTACAAGGGACTTTCCGCTGGGGACTTTCCAGGGAGGCGTGGCCTGGGCGGGACT
GGGGAGTGGCGAGCCCTCAGATCCTGCATATAAGCAGCTGCTTTTTGCCTGTACTGGGTCTCTCTGGTTA
GACCAGATCTGAGCCTGGGAGCTCTCTGGCTAACTAGGGAACCCACTGCTTAAGCCTCAATAAAGCTTGC
CTTGAGTGCTTCAAGTAGTGTGTGCCCGTCTGTTGTGTGACTCTGGTAACTAGAGATCCCTCAGACCCTT
TTAGTCAGTGTGGAAAATCTCTAGCAGTAGTAGTTCATGTCATCTTATTATTCAGTATTTATAACTTGCA
AAGAAATGAATATCAGAGAGTGAGAGGCCTTGACATTGCTAGCGTTTTACCGTCGACCTCTAGCTAGAGC
TTGGCGTAATCATGGTCATAGCTGTTTCCTGTGTGAAATTGTTATCCGCTCACAATTCCACACAACATAC
GAGCCGGAAGCATAAAGTGTAAAGCCTGGGGTGCCTAATGAGTGAGCTAACTCACATTAATTGCGTTGCG
CTCACTGCCCGCTTTCCAGTCGGGAAACCTGTCGTGCCAGCTGCATTAATGAATCGGCCAACGCGCGGGG
AGAGGCGGTTTGCGTATTGGGCGCTCTTCCGCTTCCTCGCTCACTGACTCGCTGCGCTCGGTCGTTCGGC
TGCGGCGAGCGGTATCAGCTCACTCAAAGGCGGTAATACGGTTATCCACAGAATCAGGGGATAACGCAGG
AAAGAACATGTGAGCAAAAGGCCAGCAAAAGGCCAGGAACCGTAAAAAGGCCGCGTTGCTGGCGTTTTTC
CATAGGCTCCGCCCCCCTGACGAGCATCACAAAAATCGACGCTCAAGTCAGAGGTGGCGAAACCCGACAG
GACTATAAAGATACCAGGCGTTTCCCCCTGGAAGCTCCCTCGTGCGCTCTCCTGTTCCGACCCTGCCGCT
TACCGGATACCTGTCCGCCTTTCTCCCTTCGGGAAGCGTGGCGCTTTCTCATAGCTCACGCTGTAGGTAT
CTCAGTTCGGTGTAGGTCGTTCGCTCCAAGCTGGGCTGTGTGCACGAACCCCCCGTTCAGCCCGACCGCT
GCGCCTTATCCGGTAACTATCGTCTTGAGTCCAACCCGGTAAGACACGACTTATCGCCACTGGCAGCAGC
CACTGGTAACAGGATTAGCAGAGCGAGGTATGTAGGCGGTGCTACAGAGTTCTTGAAGTGGTGGCCTAAC
TACGGCTACACTAGAAGAACAGTATTTGGTATCTGCGCTCTGCTGAAGCCAGTTACCTTCGGAAAAAGAG
TTGGTAGCTCTTGATCCGGCAAACAAACCACCGCTGGTAGCGGTGGTTTTTTTGTTTGCAAGCAGCAGAT
TACGCGCAGAAAAAAAGGATCTCAAGAAGATCCTTTGATCTTTTCTACGGGGTCTGACGCTCAGTGGAAC
GAAAACTCACGTTAAGGGATTTTGGTCATGAGATTATCAAAAAGGATCTTCACCTAGATCCTTTTAAATT
AAAAATGAAGTTTTAAATCAATCTAAAGTATATATGAGTAAACTTGGTCTGACAGTTACCAATGCTTAAT
CAGTGAGGCACCTATCTCAGCGATCTGTCTATTTCGTTCATCCATAGTTGCCTGACTCCCCGTCGTGTAG
ATAACTACGATACGGGAGGGCTTACCATCTGGCCCCAGTGCTGCAATGATACCGCGAGACCCACGCTCAC
CGGCTCCAGATTTATCAGCAATAAACCAGCCAGCCGGAAGGGCCGAGCGCAGAAGTGGTCCTGCAACTTT
ATCCGCCTCCATCCAGTCTATTAATTGTTGCCGGGAAGCTAGAGTAAGTAGTTCGCCAGTTAATAGTTTG
CGCAACGTTGTTGCCATTGCTACAGGCATCGTGGTGTCACGCTCGTCGTTTGGTATGGCTTCATTCAGCT
CCGGTTCCCAACGATCAAGGCGAGTTACATGATCCCCCATGTTGTGCAAAAAAGCGGTTAGCTCCTTCGG
TCCTCCGATCGTTGTCAGAAGTAAGTTGGCCGCAGTGTTATCACTCATGGTTATGGCAGCACTGCATAAT
TCTCTTACTGTCATGCCATCCGTAAGATGCTTTTCTGTGACTGGTGAGTACTCAACCAAGTCATTCTGAG
AATAGTGTATGCGGCGACCGAGTTGCTCTTGCCCGGCGTCAATACGGGATAATACCGCGCCACATAGCAG
AACTTTAAAAGTGCTCATCATTGGAAAACGTTCTTCGGGGCGAAAACTCTCAAGGATCTTACCGCTGTTG
AGATCCAGTTCGATGTAACCCACTCGTGCACCCAACTGATCTTCAGCATCTTTTACTTTCACCAGCGTTT
CTGGGTGAGCAAAAACAGGAAGGCAAAATGCCGCAAAAAAGGGAATAAGGGCGACACGGAAATGTTGAAT
ACTCATACTCTTCCTTTTTCAATATTATTGAAGCATTTATCAGGGTTATTGTCTCATGAGCGGATACATA
TTTGAATGTATTTAGAAAAATAAACAAATAGGGGTTCCGCGCACATTTCCCCGAAAAGTGCCACCTGACG
TCGACGGATCGGGAGATCAACTTGTTTATTGCAGCTTATAATGGTTACAAATAAAGCAATAGCATCACAA
ATTTCACAAATAAAGCATTTTTTTCACTGCATTCTAGTTGTGGTTTGTCCAAACTCATCAATGTATCTTA
TCATGTCTGGATCAACTGGATAACTCAAGCTAACCAAAATCATCCCAAACTTCCCACCCCATACCCTATT
ACCACTGCCAATTACCTGTGGTTTCATTTACTCTAAACCTGTGATTCCTCTGAATTATTTTCATTTTAAA
GAAATTGTATTTGTTAAATATGTACTACAAACTTAGTAGTT
